Addgene plasmid #47294: TAL3575
Depositing lab: Keith Joung. Depositing organization: Massachusetts General Hospital. Publication: Targeted gene disruption in somatic zebrafish cells using engineered TALENs. Sander JD, Cade L, Khayter C, Reyon D, Peterson RT, Joung JK, Yeh JR. Nat Biotechnol. 2011 Aug 5;29(8):697-8. doi: 10.1038/nbt.1934. PubMed 21822241.
Backbone
  Vector backbone: JDS70
  Backbone manufacturer: Addgene plasmid #32285
  Backbone size w/o insert (bp): 6447
  Vector type: Mammalian Expression ; T7
Growth in bacteria
  Bacterial resistance: Ampicillin, 100 μg/mL
  Growth temperature: 37°C
  Growth strain: XL1 Blue
  Copy number: High Copy
Gene/Insert
  Gene/Insert name: ZebrafishCommunity-tetmethylcytosinedioxygenase3-right (alt names: tet methylcytosine dioxygenase 3; ENSDART00000137355)
  Species: D. rerio (zebrafish)
  Insert size (bp): 1430
  Entrez Gene: tet3 (a.k.a. si:ch211-220a11.1)
  Promoter: CMV
  Tag / fusion protein: 3X Flag (N terminal on backbone); WT FOKI (C terminal on backbone)
  Cloning method: Restriction Enzyme; 5′ cloning site BsmBI (destroyed during cloning); 3′ cloning site BsmBI (destroyed during cloning)
  Sequencing primers: 5′ CMV-F; 3′ BGH-rev
Terms and licenses: Academic/Nonprofit Terms; Industry Terms: Not Available to Industry
Depositor comments: Target binding site: TGTGGACAGGAAAGTGCA It is strongly recommended that users perform a diagnostic digest to verify this plasmid prior to use. For example, a double digest of the plasmid with BamHI and KpnI should result in two bands at 2.3kb and 5.8kb.
How to cite: TAL3575 was a gift from Keith Joung (Addgene plasmid # 47294 ; http://n2t.net/addgene:47294 ; RRID:Addgene_47294)
