[The description below was written by a language model from this plasmid's Addgene catalogue record.]
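Description:
TAL3575 is a TALEN expression plasmid built on the JDS70 backbone (about 6.4 kb without insert). It encodes the right-hand monomer of a nuclease pair directed against the zebrafish tet3 gene (tet methylcytosine dioxygenase 3). The roughly 1.4 kb insert is not a tet3 coding sequence. It is an engineered array of TAL effector repeats designed to recognise a specific binding site in the tet3 locus. The array was cloned into the backbone through BsmBI sites that were destroyed in the process, as is typical of type IIS assembly, which leaves the repeats in frame with the flanking backbone-encoded sequences. The backbone supplies an N-terminal 3X Flag tag for detection and a C-terminal wild-type FokI nuclease domain, so the translated product is a complete Flag-tagged TALE–FokI fusion.

Expression is driven by a CMV promoter for mammalian cells. The vector type also lists T7, which indicates a T7 promoter that allows in vitro transcription of TALEN mRNA. The use of a BGH reverse sequencing primer suggests a BGH polyadenylation region downstream of the fusion, although no feature table is provided to confirm this. In bacteria the plasmid is maintained at high copy number under ampicillin selection; the record does not name the origin of replication.

FokI cleaves DNA only as a dimer, so this construct is meant to be used with the matching left-hand tet3 TALEN. The two monomers bind on either side of a spacer and introduce a double-strand break there, and error-prone repair of the break can yield indel mutations. The insert name marks it as part of a zebrafish community set of TALENs, and the associated work describes targeted gene disruption in zebrafish.
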