>Addgene plasmid #47294 | TAL3575 | depositor partial sequence | sequence record 67381 | Insert sequence
ATGGACTACAAAGACCATGACGGTGATTATAAAGATCATGACATCGATTACAAGGATGACGATGACAAGA
TGGCCCCCAAGAAGAAGAGGAAGGTGGGCATTCACCGCGGGGTACCTATGGTGGACTTGAGGACACTCGG
TTATTCGCAACAGCAACAGGAGAAAATCAAGCCTAAGGTCAGGAGCACCGTCGCGCAACACCACGAGGCG
CTTGTGGGGCATGGCTTCACTCATGCGCATATTGTCGCGCTTTCACAGCACCCTGCGGCGCTTGGGACGG
TGGCTGTCAAATACCAAGATATGATTGCGGCCCTGCCCGAAGCCACGCACGAGGCAATTGTAGGGGTCGG
TAAACAGTGGTCGGGAGCGCGAGCACTTGAGGCGCTGCTGACTGTGGCGGGTGAGCTTAGGGGGCCTCCG
CTCCAGCTCGACACCGGGCAGCTGCTGAAGATCGCGAAGAGAGGGGGAGTAACAGCGGTAGAGGCAGTGC
ACGCCTGGCGCAATGCGCTCACCGGGGCCCCCTTGAACCTGACCCCAGACCAGGTAGTCGCAATCGCGAA
CAATAATGGGGGAAAGCAAGCCCTGGAAACCGTGCAAAGGTTGTTGCCGGTCCTTTGTCAAGACCACGGC
CTTACACCGGAGCAAGTCGTGGCCATTGCAAGCAATGGGGGTGGCAAACAGGCTCTTGAGACGGTTCAGA
GACTTCTCCCAGTTCTCTGTCAAGCCCACGGGCTGACTCCCGATCAAGTTGTAGCGATTGCGAATAACAA
TGGAGGGAAACAAGCATTGGAGACTGTCCAACGGCTCCTTCCCGTGTTGTGTCAAGCCCACGGTTTGACG
CCTGCACAAGTGGTCGCCATCGCCAACAACAACGGCGGTAAGCAGGCGCTGGAAACAGTACAGCGCCTGC
TGCCTGTACTGTGCCAGGATCATGGACTGACCCCAGACCAGGTAGTCGCAATCGCGTCGAACATTGGGGG
AAAGCAAGCCCTGGAAACCGTGCAAAGGTTGTTGCCGGTCCTTTGTCAAGACCACGGCCTTACACCGGAG
CAAGTCGTGGCCATTGCATCCCACGACGGTGGCAAACAGGCTCTTGAGACGGTTCAGAGACTTCTCCCAG
TTCTCTGTCAAGCCCACGGGCTGACTCCCGATCAAGTTGTAGCGATTGCGTCGAACATTGGAGGGAAACA
AGCATTGGAGACTGTCCAACGGCTCCTTCCCGTGTTGTGTCAAGCCCACGGTTTGACGCCTGCACAAGTG
GTCGCCATCGCCAACAACAACGGCGGTAAGCAGGCGCTGGAAACAGTACAGCGCCTGCTGCCTGTACTGT
GCCAGGATCATGGACTGACCCCAGACCAGGTAGTCGCAATCGCGAACAATAATGGGGGAAAGCAAGCCCT
GGAAACCGTGCAAAGGTTGTTGCCGGTCCTTTGTCAAGACCACGGCCTTACACCGGAGCAAGTCGTGGCC
ATTGCAAGCAACATCGGTGGCAAACAGGCTCTTGAGACGGTTCAGAGACTTCTCCCAGTTCTCTGTCAAG
CCCACGGGCTGACTCCCGATCAAGTTGTAGCGATTGCGTCGAACATTGGAGGGAAACAAGCATTGGAGAC
TGTCCAACGGCTCCTTCCCGTGTTGTGTCAAGCCCACGGTTTGACGCCTGCACAAGTGGTCGCCATCGCC
TCCAATATTGGCGGTAAGCAGGCGCTGGAAACAGTACAGCGCCTGCTGCCTGTACTGTGCCAGGATCATG
GACTGACCCCAGACCAGGTAGTCGCAATCGCGAACAATAATGGGGGAAAGCAAGCCCTGGAAACCGTGCA
AAGGTTGTTGCCGGTCCTTTGTCAAGACCACGGCCTTACACCGGAGCAAGTCGTGGCCATTGCAAGCAAT
GGGGGTGGCAAACAGGCTCTTGAGACGGTTCAGAGACTTCTCCCAGTTCTCTGTCAAGCCCACGGGCTGA
CTCCCGATCAAGTTGTAGCGATTGCGAATAACAATGGAGGGAAACAAGCATTGGAGACTGTCCAACGGCT
CCTTCCCGTGTTGTGTCAAGCCCACGGTTTGACGCCTGCACAAGTGGTCGCCATCGCCAGCCATGATGGC
GGTAAGCAGGCGCTGGAAACAGTACAGCGCCTGCTGCCTGTACTGTGCCAGGATCATGGACTGACACCCG
AACAGGTGGTCGCCATTGCTTCTAACATCGGAGGACGGCCAGCCTTGGAG
