>Addgene plasmid #47294 | TAL3575 | addgene partial sequence | sequence record 69131 | JDS-TALEN-F 5'-TAGGGGTCGGTAAACAGTGG-3'
TGTGGCGGGTGAGCTTAGGGGGCCTCCGCTCCAGCTCGACACCGGGCAGCTGCTGAAGATCGCGAAGAGA
GGGGGAGTAACAGCGGTAGAGGCAGTGCACGCCTGGCGCAATGCGCTCACCGGGGCCCCCTTGAACCTGA
CCCCAGACCAGGTAGTCGCAATCGCGAACAATAATGGGGGAAAGCAAGCCCTGGAAACCGTGCAAAGGTT
GTTGCCGGTCCTTTGTCAAGACCACGGCCTTACACCGGAGCAAGTCGTGGCCATTGCAAGCAATGGGGGT
GGCAAACAGGCTCTTGAGACGGTTCAGAGACTTCTCCCAGTTCTCTGTCAAGCCCACGGGCTGACTCCCG
ATCAAGTTGTAGCGATTGCGAATAACAATGGAGGGAAACAAGCATTGGAGACTGTCCAACGGCTCCTTCC
CGTGTTGTGTCAAGCCCACGGTTTGACGCCTGCACAAGTGGTCGCCATCGCCAACAACAACGGCGGTAAG
CAGGCGCTGGAAACAGTACAGCGCCTGCTGCCTGTACTGTGCCAGGATCATGGACTGACCCCAGACCAGG
TAGTCGCAATCGCGTCGAACATTGGGGGAAAGCAAGCCCTGGAAACCGTGCAAAGGTTGTTGCCGGTCCT
TTGTCAAGACCACGGCCTTACACCGGAGCAAGTCGTGGCCATTGCATCCCACGACGGTGGCAAACAGGCT
CTTGAGACGGTTCAGAGACTTCTCCCAGTTCTCTGTCAAGCCCACGGGCTGACTCCCGATCAAGTTGTAG
CGATTGCGTCGAACATTGGAGGGAAACAAGCATTGGAGACTGTCCAACGGCTCCTTCCCGTGTTGTGTCA
AGCCCACGGTTTGACGCCTGCACAAGTGGTCGCCATCGCCAACAACAACGGC
